LOCUS       Exported 4500 bp ds-DNA circular SYN 13-MAY-2021
DEFINITION  Mammalian expression plasmid for SARS-CoV-2 nsp7.
ACCESSION   .
VERSION     .
KEYWORDS    pGBW-m4133989
SOURCE      synthetic DNA construct
  ORGANISM  synthetic DNA construct
REFERENCE   1 (bases 1 to 4500)
  TITLE     SARS-CoV-2 protein Mammalian expression constructs, tagged, for
            protein expression and/or purification
REFERENCE   2 (bases 1 to 4500)
  AUTHORS   .
  TITLE     Direct Submission
  JOURNAL   Exported May 13, 2021 from SnapGene Server 1.1.58
            http://www.snapgene.com
FEATURES             Location/Qualifiers
     source          1..4500
                     /organism="synthetic DNA construct"
                     /mol_type="other DNA"
     CDS             251..271
                     /codon_start=1
                     /product="tobacco etch virus (TEV) protease recognition and
                     cleavage site"
                     /label=TEV site
                     /translation="ENLYFQS"
     CDS             272..316
                     /codon_start=1
                     /product="affinity and epitope tag derived from pancreatic
                     ribonuclease A"
                     /label=S-Tag
                     /translation="KETAAAKFERQHMDS"
     polyA_signal    369..490
                     /label=SV40 poly(A) signal
                     /note="SV40 polyadenylation signal"
     primer_bind     complement(380..399)
                     /label=EBV-rev
                     /note="SV40 polyA terminator, reverse primer"
     primer_bind     434..453
                     /label=SV40pA-R
                     /note="SV40 polyA, reverse primer"
     terminator      605..651
                     /label=T7 terminator
                     /note="transcription terminator for bacteriophage T7 RNA
                     polymerase"
     terminator      681..817
                     /label=rrnG terminator
                     /note="transcription terminator from the E. coli ribosomal
                     RNA rrnG operon (Albrechtsen et al., 1991)"
     misc_feature    862..933
                     /label=3' beta-globin insulator
                     /note="insulator downstream of the human beta-globin locus
                     (Farrell et al., 2002)"
     rep_origin      complement(1159..1747)
                     /direction=LEFT
                     /label=ori
                     /note="high-copy-number ColE1/pMB1/pBR322/pUC origin of
                     replication"
     primer_bind     complement(1239..1258)
                     /label=pBR322ori-F
                     /note="pBR322 origin, forward primer"
     CDS             2493..3353
                     /codon_start=1
                     /gene="bla"
                     /product="beta-lactamase"
                     /label=AmpR
                     /note="confers resistance to ampicillin, carbenicillin, and
                     related antibiotics"
                     /translation="MSIQHFRVALIPFFAAFCLPVFAHPETLVKVKDAEDQLGARVGYI
                     ELDLNSGKILESFRPEERFPMMSTFKVLLCGAVLSRIDAGQEQLGRRIHYSQNDLVEYS
                     PVTEKHLTDGMTVRELCSAAITMSDNTAANLLLTTIGGPKELTAFLHNMGDHVTRLDRW
                     EPELNEAIPNDERDTTMPVAMATTLRKLLTGELLTLASRQQLIDWMEADKVAGPLLRSA
                     LPAGWFIADKSGAGERGSRGIIAALGPDGKPSRIVVIYTTGSQATMDERNRQIAEIGAS
                     LIKHW"
     primer_bind     complement(2711..2730)
                     /label=Amp-R
                     /note="Ampicillin resistance gene, reverse primer"
     terminator      3366..3502
                     /label=rrnG terminator
                     /note="transcription terminator from the E. coli ribosomal
                     RNA rrnG operon (Albrechtsen et al., 1991)"
     misc_feature    3654..3725
                     /label=5' beta-globin insulator
                     /note="insulator upstream of the human beta-globin locus
                     (Farrell et al., 2002)"
     terminator      3730..3776
                     /label=T7 terminator
                     /note="transcription terminator for bacteriophage T7 RNA
                     polymerase"
     polyA_signal    3794..3842
                     /note="synthetic polyadenylation signal"
     enhancer        3923..4226
                     /label=CMV enhancer
                     /note="human cytomegalovirus immediate early enhancer"
     promoter        4228..4430
                     /label=CMV promoter
                     /note="human cytomegalovirus (CMV) immediate early
                     promoter"
     primer_bind     4381..4401
                     /label=CMV-F
                     /note="Human CMV immediate early promoter, forward primer"
ORIGIN
        1 caccatgaaa atgtcagatg taaagtgcac atcagtagtc ttactctcag ttttgcaaca
       61 actcagagta gaatcatcat ctaaattgtg ggctcaatgt gtccagttac acaatgacat
      121 tctcttagct aaagatacta ctgaagcctt tgaaaaaatg gtttcactac tttctgtttt
      181 gctttccatg cagggtgctg tagacataaa caagctttgt gaagaaatgc tggacaacag
      241 ggcaacctta gaaaaccttt actttcagtc gaaagaaacc gcggcagcta agttcgagag
      301 gcagcacatg gacagttaag ctagcttgac tgactgagat acagcgtacc ttcagctcac
      361 agacatgata agatacattg atgagtttgg acaaaccaca actagaatgc agtgaaaaaa
      421 atgctttatt tgtgaaattt gtgatgctat tgctttattt gtaaccatta taagctgcaa
      481 taaacaagtt aacaacaaca attgcattca ttttatgttt caggttcagg gggaggtgtg
      541 ggaggttttt taaagcaagt aaaacctcta caaatgtggt attggcccat ctctatcggt
      601 atcgtagcat aaccccttgg ggcctctaaa cgggtcttga ggggtttttt gtgcccctcg
      661 ggccggattg ctatctaccg gcattggcgc agaaaaaaat gcctgatgcg acgctgcgcg
      721 tcttatactc ccacatatgc cagattcagc aacggatacg gcttccccaa cttgcccact
      781 tccatacgtg tcctccttac cagaaattta tccttaaggt cgtcagctat cctgcaggcg
      841 atctctcgat ttcgatcaag acattccttt aatggtcttt tctggacacc actaggggtc
      901 agaagtagtt catcaaactt tcttccctcc ctaatctcat tggttacctt gggctatcga
      961 aacttaatta accagtcaag tcagctactt ggcgagatcg acttgtctgg gtttcgacta
     1021 cgctcagaat tgcgtcagtc aagttcgatc tggtccttgc tattgcaccc gttctccgat
     1081 tacgagtttc atttaaatca tgtgagcaaa aggccagcaa aaggccagga accgtaaaaa
     1141 ggccgcgttg ctggcgtttt tccataggct ccgcccccct gacgagcatc acaaaaatcg
     1201 acgctcaagt cagaggtggc gaaacccgac aggactataa agataccagg cgtttccccc
     1261 tggaagctcc ctcgtgcgct ctcctgttcc gaccctgccg cttaccggat acctgtccgc
     1321 ctttctccct tcgggaagcg tggcgctttc tcatagctca cgctgtaggt atctcagttc
     1381 ggtgtaggtc gttcgctcca agctgggctg tgtgcacgaa ccccccgttc agcccgaccg
     1441 ctgcgcctta tccggtaact atcgtcttga gtccaacccg gtaagacacg acttatcgcc
     1501 actggcagca gccactggta acaggattag cagagcgagg tatgtaggcg gtgctacaga
     1561 gttcttgaag tggtggccta actacggcta cactagaaga acagtatttg gtatctgcgc
     1621 tctgctgaag ccagttacct tcggaaaaag agttggtagc tcttgatccg gcaaacaaac
     1681 caccgctggt agcggtggtt tttttgtttg caagcagcag attacgcgca gaaaaaaagg
     1741 atctcaagaa gatcctttga tcttttctac ggggtctgac gctcagtgga acgaaaactc
     1801 acgttaaggg attttggtca tgagattatc aaaaaggatc ttcacctaga tccttttaaa
     1861 ttaaaaatga agttttaaat caatctaaag tatatatgag taaacttggt ctgacagtta
     1921 ccaatgctta atcagtgagg cacctatctc agcgatctgt ctatttcgtt catccatagt
     1981 tgcatttaaa tttccgaact ctccaaggcc ctcgtcggaa aatcttcaaa cctttcgtcc
     2041 gatccatctt gcaggctacc tctcgaacga actatcgcaa gtctcttggc cggccttgcg
     2101 ccttggctat tgcttggcag cgcctatcgc caggtattac tccaatcccg aatatccgag
     2161 atcgggatca cccgagagaa gttcaaccta catcctcaat cccgatctat ccgagatccg
     2221 aggaatatcg aaatcggggc gcgcctggtg taccgagaac gatcctctca gtgcgagtct
     2281 cgacgatcca tatcgttgct tggcagtcag ccagtcggaa tccagcttgg gacccaggaa
     2341 gtccaatcgt cagatattgt actcaagcct ggtcacggca gcgtaccgat ctgtttaaac
     2401 ctagatattg atagtctgat cggtcaacgt ataatcgagt cctagctttt gcaaacatct
     2461 atcaagagac aggatcagca ggaggctttc gcatgagtat tcaacatttc cgtgtcgccc
     2521 ttattccctt ttttgcggca ttttgccttc ctgtttttgc tcacccagaa acgctggtga
     2581 aagtaaaaga tgctgaagat cagttgggtg cgcgagtggg ttacatcgaa ctggatctca
     2641 acagcggtaa gatccttgag agttttcgcc ccgaagaacg ctttccaatg atgagcactt
     2701 ttaaagttct gctatgtggc gcggtattat cccgtattga cgccgggcaa gagcaactcg
     2761 gtcgccgcat acactattct cagaatgact tggttgagta ttcaccagtc acagaaaagc
     2821 atcttacgga tggcatgaca gtaagagaat tatgcagtgc tgccataacc atgagtgata
     2881 acactgcggc caacttactt ctgacaacga ttggaggacc gaaggagcta accgcttttt
     2941 tgcacaacat gggggatcat gtaactcgcc ttgatcgttg ggaaccggag ctgaatgaag
     3001 ccataccaaa cgacgagcgt gacaccacga tgcctgtagc aatggcaaca accttgcgta
     3061 aactattaac tggcgaacta cttactctag cttcccggca acagttgata gactggatgg
     3121 aggcggataa agttgcagga ccacttctgc gctcggccct tccggctggc tggtttattg
     3181 ctgataaatc tggagccggt gagcgtgggt ctcgcggtat cattgcagca ctggggccag
     3241 atggtaagcc ctcccgtatc gtagttatct acacgacggg gagtcaggca actatggatg
     3301 aacgaaatag acagatcgct gagataggtg cctcactgat taagcattgg taaccgattc
     3361 taggtgcatt ggcgcagaaa aaaatgcctg atgcgacgct gcgcgtctta tactcccaca
     3421 tatgccagat tcagcaacgg atacggcttc cccaacttgc ccacttccat acgtgtcctc
     3481 cttaccagaa atttatcctt aagatcccga atcgtttaaa ctcgactctg gctctatcga
     3541 atctccgtcg tttcgagctt acgcgaacag ccgtggcgct catttgctcg tcgggcatcg
     3601 aatctcgtca gctatcgtca gcttaccttt ttggcagcga tcgcggctcc cgacatcttg
     3661 gaccattagc tccacaggta tcttcttccc tctagtggtc ataacagcag cttcagctac
     3721 ctctcaattc aaaaaacccc tcaagacccg tttagaggcc ccaaggggtt atgctatcaa
     3781 tcgttgcgtt acacacacaa aaaaccaaca cacatccatc ttcgatggat agcgatttta
     3841 ttatctaact gctgatcgag tgtagccaga tctagtaatc aattacgggg tcattagttc
     3901 atagcccata tatggagttc cgcgttacat aacttacggt aaatggcccg cctggctgac
     3961 cgcccaacga cccccgccca ttgacgtcaa taatgacgta tgttcccata gtaacgccaa
     4021 tagggacttt ccattgacgt caatgggtgg agtatttacg gtaaactgcc cacttggcag
     4081 tacatcaagt gtatcatatg ccaagtacgc cccctattga cgtcaatgac ggtaaatggc
     4141 ccgcctggca ttatgcccag tacatgacct tatgggactt tcctacttgg cagtacatct
     4201 acgtattagt catcgctatt accatgctga tgcggttttg gcagtacatc aatgggcgtg
     4261 gatagcggtt tgactcacgg ggatttccaa gtctccaccc cattgacgtc aatgggagtt
     4321 tgttttggca ccaaaatcaa cgggactttc caaaatgtcg taacaactcc gccccattga
     4381 cgcaaatggg cggtaggcgt gtacggtggg aggtctatat aagcagagct ggtttagtga
     4441 accgtcagat cagatctttg tcgatcctac catccactcg acacacccgc cagcggccgc
//
