[The description below was written by a language model from this plasmid's Addgene catalogue record and the feature table of its GenBank file.]
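Description:
pGBW-m4133989 is a mammalian expression plasmid built on the pTwist_CMV_6 backbone and carrying the wild-type coding sequence for SARS-CoV-2 nsp7, a small non-structural protein released from the ORF1ab polyprotein. The held sequence record is a 4.5 kb circular synthetic construct. It is propagated in E. coli through a high-copy ColE1/pUC-type origin and selected with ampicillin via the beta-lactamase (AmpR) gene. No mammalian selection marker is annotated, so the plasmid appears suited to transient transfection rather than stable line selection.

Expression is driven by the human cytomegalovirus immediate-early enhancer and promoter, which lie at the end of the numbered map and read across the origin of the circular sequence into the insert. The nsp7 open reading frame itself is not annotated in the feature table, but the roughly 240 bp insert fits the unannotated stretch immediately upstream of the tag features. The coding sequence is followed by a TEV protease recognition site and then an S-tag, the RNase A-derived affinity and epitope tag, giving a C-terminal tag that can be used for detection or capture and then cleaved off. Transcripts terminate at an SV40 polyadenylation signal.

The expression unit is bracketed by insulating elements: 5' and 3' beta-globin insulators, T7 and rrnG transcription terminators on both sides, and a synthetic poly(A) signal upstream of the CMV enhancer, which together limit read-through from neighbouring backbone regions. The plasmid belongs to a set of tagged SARS-CoV-2 protein constructs intended for expression and/or purification from mammalian cells.
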