Addgene plasmid #152092: pGBW-m4133989
Purpose: Mammalian expression plasmid for SARS-CoV-2 nsp7
Depositing lab: Ginkgo Bioworks & Benjie Chen. Depositing organization: Ginkgo Bioworks.
Backbone
  Vector backbone: pTwist_CMV_6
  Backbone size w/o insert (bp): 4180
  Vector type: Mammalian Expression
Growth in bacteria
  Bacterial resistance: Ampicillin, 100 μg/mL
  Growth temperature: 37°C
  Growth strain: DH5alpha
  Copy number: High Copy
Gene/Insert
  Gene/Insert name: SARS-CoV-2 nsp7
  Species: Severe acute respiratory syndrome coronavirus 2
  Insert size (bp): 242
  Mutation: wt
  Entrez Gene: ORF1ab (a.k.a. GU280_gp01)
  Promoter: CMV
  Tag / fusion protein: Cleavable TEV;S-tag (C terminal on backbone)
  Cloning method: Unknown
Resource information
  A portion of this plasmid was derived from a plasmid made by: GinkgoBioworks
Depositor comments: NCBI reference sequence: YP_009725303.1
How to cite: pGBW-m4133989 was a gift from Ginkgo Bioworks & Benjie Chen (Addgene plasmid # 152092 ; http://n2t.net/addgene:152092 ; RRID:Addgene_152092)
